>Addgene plasmid #233044 | pLenti-CMV-eGFP-hTau AP- WPRE | addgene full sequence | sequence record 463783 | Addgene NGS Result
TTGAGATCCTTTTTTTCTGCGCGTAATCTGCTGCTTGCAAACAAAAAAACCACCGCTACCAGCGGTGGTT
TGTTTGCCGGATCAAGAGCTACCAACTCTTTTTCCGAAGGTAACTGGCTTCAGCAGAGCGCAGATACCAA
ATACTGTTCTTCTAGTGTAGCCGTAGTTAGGCCACCACTTCAAGAACTCTGTAGCACCGCCTACATACCT
CGCTCTGCTAATCCTGTTACCAGTGGCTGCTGCCAGTGGCGATAAGTCGTGTCTTACCGGGTTGGACTCA
AGACGATAGTTACCGGATAAGGCGCAGCGGTCGGGCTGAACGGGGGGTTCGTGCACACAGCCCAGCTTGG
AGCGAACGACCTACACCGAACTGAGATACCTACAGCGTGAGCTATGAGAAAGCGCCACGCTTCCCGAAGG
GAGAAAGGCGGACAGGTATCCGGTAAGCGGCAGGGTCGGAACAGGAGAGCGCACGAGGGAGCTTCCAGGG
GGAAACGCCTGGTATCTTTATAGTCCTGTCGGGTTTCGCCACCTCTGACTTGAGCGTCGATTTTTGTGAT
GCTCGTCAGGGGGGCGGAGCCTATGGAAAAACGCCAGCAACGCGGCCTTTTTACGGTTCCTGGCCTTTTG
CTGGCCTTTTGCTCACATGTTCTTTCCTGCGTTATCCCCTGATTCTGTGGATAACCGTATTACCGCCTTT
GAGTGAGCTGATACCGCTCGCCGCAGCCGAACGACCGAGCGCAGCGAGTCAGTGAGCGAGGAAGCGGAAG
AGCGCCCAATACGCAAACCGCCTCTCCCCGCGCGTTGGCCGATTCATTAATGCAGCTGGCACGACAGGTT
TCCCGACTGGAAAGCGGGCAGTGAGCGCAACGCAATTAATGTGAGTTAGCTCACTCATTAGGCACCCCAG
GCTTTACACTTTATGCTTCCGGCTCGTATGTTGTGTGGAATTGTGAGCGGATAACAATTTCACACAGGAA
ACAGCTATGACCATGATTACGCCAAGCGCGCAATTAACCCTCACTAAAGGGAACAAAAGCTGGAGCTGCA
AGCTTAATGTAGTCTTATGCAATACTCTTGTAGTCTTGCAACATGGTAACGATGAGTTAGCAACATGCCT
TACAAGGAGAGAAAAAGCACCGTGCATGCCGATTGGTGGAAGTAAGGTGGTACGATCGTGCCTTATTAGG
AAGGCAACAGACGGGTCTGACATGGATTGGACGAACCACTGAATTGCCGCATTGCAGAGATATTGTATTT
AAGTGCCTAGCTCGATACATAAACGGGTCTCTCTGGTTAGACCAGATCTGAGCCTGGGAGCTCTCTGGCT
AACTAGGGAACCCACTGCTTAAGCCTCAATAAAGCTTGCCTTGAGTGCTTCAAGTAGTGTGTGCCCGTCT
GTTGTGTGACTCTGGTAACTAGAGATCCCTCAGACCCTTTTAGTCAGTGTGGAAAATCTCTAGCAGTGGC
GCCCGAACAGGGACTTGAAAGCGAAAGGGAAACCAGAGGAGCTCTCTCGACGCAGGACTCGGCTTGCTGA
AGCGCGCACGGCAAGAGGCGAGGGGCGGCGACTGGTGAGTACGCCAAAAATTTTGACTAGCGGAGGCTAG
AAGGAGAGAGATGGGTGCGAGAGCGTCAGTATTAAGCGGGGGAGAATTAGATCGCGATGGGAAAAAATTC
GGTTAAGGCCAGGGGGAAAGAAAAAATATAAATTAAAACATATAGTATGGGCAAGCAGGGAGCTAGAACG
ATTCGCAGTTAATCCTGGCCTGTTAGAAACATCAGAAGGCTGTAGACAAATACTGGGACAGCTACAACCA
TCCCTTCAGACAGGATCAGAAGAACTTAGATCATTATATAATACAGTAGCAACCCTCTATTGTGTGCATC
AAAGGATAGAGATAAAAGACACCAAGGAAGCTTTAGACAAGATAGAGGAAGAGCAAAACAAAAGTAAGAC
CACCGCACAGCAAGCGGCCGCTGATCTTCAGACCTGGAGGAGGAGATATGAGGGACAATTGGAGAAGTGA
ATTATATAAATATAAAGTAGTAAAAATTGAACCATTAGGAGTAGCACCCACCAAGGCAAAGAGAAGAGTG
GTGCAGAGAGAAAAAAGAGCAGTGGGAATAGGAGCTTTGTTCCTTGGGTTCTTGGGAGCAGCAGGAAGCA
CTATGGGCGCAGCGTCAATGACGCTGACGGTACAGGCCAGACAATTATTGTCTGGTATAGTGCAGCAGCA
GAACAATTTGCTGAGGGCTATTGAGGCGCAACAGCATCTGTTGCAACTCACAGTCTGGGGCATCAAGCAG
CTCCAGGCAAGAATCCTGGCTGTGGAAAGATACCTAAAGGATCAACAGCTCCTGGGGATTTGGGGTTGCT
CTGGAAAACTCATTTGCACCACTGCTGTGCCTTGGAATGCTAGTTGGAGTAATAAATCTCTGGAACAGAT
TTGGAATCACACGACCTGGATGGAGTGGGACAGAGAAATTAACAATTACACAAGCTTAATACACTCCTTA
ATTGAAGAATCGCAAAACCAGCAAGAAAAGAATGAACAAGAATTATTGGAATTAGATAAATGGGCAAGTT
TGTGGAATTGGTTTAACATAACAAATTGGCTGTGGTATATAAAATTATTCATAATGATAGTAGGAGGCTT
GGTAGGTTTAAGAATAGTTTTTGCTGTACTTTCTATAGTGAATAGAGTTAGGCAGGGATATTCACCATTA
TCGTTTCAGACCCACCTCCCAACCCCGAGGGGACCCGACAGGCCCGAAGGAATAGAAGAAGAAGGTGGAG
AGAGAGACAGAGACAGATCCATTCGATTAGTGAACGGATCTCGACGGTATCGGTTAACTTTTAAAAGAAA
AGGGGGGATTGGGGGGTACAGTGCAGGGGAAAGAATAGTAGACATAATAGCAACAGACATACAAACTAAA
GAATTACAAAAACAAATTACAAAAATTCAAAATTTTATCGATAAGCTTGGGAGTTCCGCGTTACATAACT
TACGGTAAATGGCCCGCCTGGCTGACCGCCCAACGACCCCCGCCCATTGACGTCAATAATGACGTATGTT
CCCATAGTAACGCCAATAGGGACTTTCCATTGACGTCAATGGGTGGAGTATTTACGGTAAACTGCCCACT
TGGCAGTACATCAAGTGTATCATATGCCAAGTACGCCCCCTATTGACGTCAATGACGGTAAATGGCCCGC
CTGGCATTATGCCCAGTACATGACCTTATGGGACTTTCCTACTTGGCAGTACATCTACGTATTAGTCATC
GCTATTACCATGGTGATGCGGTTTTGGCAGTACATCAATGGGCGTGGATAGCGGTTTGACTCACGGGGAT
TTCCAAGTCTCCACCCCATTGACGTCAATGGGAGTTTGTTTTGGCACCAAAATCAACGGGACTTTCCAAA
ATGTCGTAACAACTCCGCCCCATTGACGCAAATGGGCGGTAGGCGTGTACGGTGGGAGGTCTATATAAGC
AGAGCTCGTTTAGTGAACCGTCAGATCGCCTGGAGACGCCATCCACGCTGTTTTGACCTCCATAGAAGAC
ACCGGGACCGATCCAGCCTCCGCGGCCGGGAACGGTGCATTGGAACGCGGATTCCCCGTGCCAAGAGTGA
CGTAAGTACCGCCTATAGAGTCTATAGGCCCACCCCCTTGGCTTCGTTAGAACGCGGCTACAATTAATAC
ATAACCTTATGTATCATACACATACGATTTAGGTGACACTATAGAATAACATCCACTTTGCCTTTCTCTC
CACAGGTGTCCACTCCCAGGTCCAACTGCACCTCGGTTCTATCGATGGTCGCCACCATGGTGAGCAAGGG
CGAGGAGCTGTTCACCGGGGTGGTGCCCATCCTGGTCGAGCTGGACGGCGACGTAAACGGCCACAAGTTC
AGCGTGTCCGGCGAGGGCGAGGGCGATGCCACCTACGGCAAGCTGACCCTGAAGTTCATCTGCACCACCG
GCAAGCTGCCCGTGCCCTGGCCCACCCTCGTGACCACCCTGACCTACGGCGTGCAGTGCTTCAGCCGCTA
CCCCGACCACATGAAGCAGCACGACTTCTTCAAGTCCGCCATGCCCGAAGGCTACGTCCAGGAGCGCACC
ATCTTCTTCAAGGACGACGGCAACTACAAGACCCGCGCCGAGGTGAAGTTCGAGGGCGACACCCTGGTGA
ACCGCATCGAGCTGAAGGGCATCGACTTCAAGGAGGACGGCAACATCCTGGGGCACAAGCTGGAGTACAA
CTACAACAGCCACAACGTCTATATCATGGCCGACAAGCAGAAGAACGGCATCAAGGTGAACTTCAAGATC
CGCCACAACATCGAGGACGGCAGCGTGCAGCTCGCCGACCACTACCAGCAGAACACCCCCATCGGCGACG
GCCCCGTGCTGCTGCCCGACAACCACTACCTGAGCAACCAGTCCGCCCTGAGCAAAGACCCCAACGAGAA
GCGCGATCACATGGTCCTGCTGGAGTTCGTGACCGCCGCCGGGATCACTCTCGGCATGGACGAGCTGTAC
AAGGGATCCGCTGAGCCCCGCCAGGAGTTCGAAGTGATGGAAGATCACGCTGGGACGTACGGGTTGGGGG
ACAGGAAAGATCAGGGGGGCTACACCATGCACCAAGACCAAGAGGGTGACACGGACGCTGGCCTGAAAGC
TGAAGAAGCAGGCATTGGAGACGCCCCCAGCCTGGAAGACGAAGCTGCTGGTCACGTGACCCAAGCTCGC
ATGGTCAGTAAAAGCAAAGACGGGACTGGAAGCGATGACAAAAAAGCCAAGGGGGCTGATGGTAAAACGA
AGATCGCCGCACCGCGGGGAGCAGCCCCTCCAGGCCAGAAGGGCCAGGCCAACGCCACCAGGATTCCAGC
AAAAGCCCCGCCCGCTCCAAAGGCACCACCCAGCTCTGGTGAACCTCCAAAATCAGGGGATCGCAGCGGC
TACAGCGCCCCCGGCGCCCCAGGCGCTCCCGGCAGCCGCTCCCGCGCCCCGTCCCTTCCAGCCCCACCCA
CCCGGGAGCCCAAGAAGGTGGCAGTGGTCCGTGCTCCACCCAAGGCGCCGTCTTCCGCCAAGAGCCGCCT
G
[387 nt withheld, positions 5112-5498]
ACCCACAAGCTGACCTTCCGCGAGAACGCCAAAGCCAAGACAGACCACGGGGCGGAGATCGTGTACAAGG
CGCCAGTGGTGTCTGGGGACACGGCTCCACGGCATCTCAGCAATGTCTCCTCCACCGGCAGCATCGACAT
GGTAGACGCGCCCCAGCTCGCCACGCTAGCTGACGAGGTGTCTGCCTCCCTGGCCAAGCAGGGTTTGTGA
ACCGGTTAGTAATGATCGACAATCAACCTCTGGATTACAAAATTTGTGAAAGATTGACTGGTATTCTTAA
CTATGTTGCTCCTTTTACGCTATGTGGATACGCTGCTTTAATGCCTTTGTATCATGCTATTGCTTCCCGT
ATGGCTTTCATTTTCTCCTCCTTGTATAAATCCTGGTTGCTGTCTCTTTATGAGGAGTTGTGGCCCGTTG
TCAGGCAACGTGGCGTGGTGTGCACTGTGTTTGCTGACGCAACCCCCACTGGTTGGGGCATTGCCACCAC
CTGTCAGCTCCTTTCCGGGACTTTCGCTTTCCCCCTCCCTATTGCCACGGCGGAACTCATCGCCGCCTGC
CTTGCCCGCTGCTGGACAGGGGCTCGGCTGTTGGGCACTGACAATTCCGTGGTGTTGTCGGGGAAGCTGA
CGTCCTTTCCATGGCTGCTCGCCTGTGTTGCCACCTGGATTCTGCGCGGGACGTCCTTCTGCTACGTCCC
TTCGGCCCTCAATCCAGCGGACCTTCCTTCCCGCGGCCTGCTGCCGGCTCTGCGGCCTCTTCCGCGTCTT
CGCCTTCGCCCTCAGACGAGTCGGATCTCCCTTTGGGCCGCCTCCCCGCCTGGCGATGGTACCTTTAAGA
CCAATGACTTACAAGGCAGCTGTAGATCTTAGCCACTTTTTAAAAGAAAAGGGGGGACTGGAAGGGCTAA
TTCACTCCCAACGAAGACAAGATCTGCTTTTTGCTTGTACTGGGTCTCTCTGGTTAGACCAGATCTGAGC
CTGGGAGCTCTCTGGCTAACTAGGGAACCCACTGCTTAAGCCTCAATAAAGCTTGCCTTGAGTGCTTCAA
GTAGTGTGTGCCCGTCTGTTGTGTGACTCTGGTAACTAGAGATCCCTCAGACCCTTTTAGTCAGTGTGGA
AAATCTCTAGCAGTAGTAGTTCATGTCATCTTATTATTCAGTATTTATAACTTGCAAAGAAATGAATATC
AGAGAGTGAGAGGAACTTGTTTATTGCAGCTTATAATGGTTACAAATAAAGCAATAGCATCACAAATTTC
ACAAATAAAGCATTTTTTTCACTGCATTCTAGTTGTGGTTTGTCCAAACTCATCAATGTATCTTATCATG
TCTGGCTCTAGCTATCCCGCCCCTAACTCCGCCCATCCCGCCCCTAACTCCGCCCAGTTCCGCCCATTCT
CCGCCCCATGGCTGACTAATTTTTTTTATTTATGCAGAGGCCGAGGCCGCCTCGGCCTCTGAGCTATTCC
AGAAGTAGTGAGGAGGCTTTTTTGGAGGCCTAGGGACGTACCCAATTCGCCCTATAGTGAGTCGTATTAC
GCGCGCTCACTGGCCGTCGTTTTACAACGTCGTGACTGGGAAAACCCTGGCGTTACCCAACTTAATCGCC
TTGCAGCACATCCCCCTTTCGCCAGCTGGCGTAATAGCGAAGAGGCCCGCACCGATCGCCCTTCCCAACA
GTTGCGCAGCCTGAATGGCGAATGGG
[124 nt withheld, positions 7205-7328]
C
[91 nt withheld, positions 7330-7420]
A
[49 nt withheld, positions 7422-7470]
CCTTTGACGTTGGAGTCCACGTTCTTT
[37 nt withheld, positions 7498-7534]
ACCCTATCTCGGTCTATTCTTTTGATTTATAAGGGATTTTGCCGATTTCGGCCTATTGGTTAAAAAATGA
GCTGATTTAACAAAAATTTAACGCGAATTTTAACAAAATATTAACGCTTACAATTTAGGTGGCACTTTTC
GGGGAAATGTGCGCGGAACCCCTATTTGTTTATTTTTCTAAATACATTCAAATATGTATCCGCTCATGAG
ACAATAACCCTGATAAATGCTTCAATAATATTGAAAAAGGAAGAGTATGAGTATTCAACATTTCCGTGTC
GCCCTTATTCCCTTTTTTGCGGCATTTTGCCTTCCTGTTTTTGCTCACCCAGAAACGCTGGTGAAAGTAA
AAGATGCTGAAGATCAGTTGGGTGCACGAGTGGGTTACATCGAACTGGATCTCAACAGCGGTAAGATCCT
TGAGAGTTTTCGCCCCGAAGAACGTTTTCCAATGATGAGCACTTTTAAAGTTCTGCTATGTGGCGCGGTA
TTATCCCGTATTGACGCCGGGCAAGAGCAACTCGGTCGCCGCATACACTATTCTCAGAATGACTTGGTTG
AGTACTCACCAGTCACAGAAAAGCATCTTACGGATGGCATGACAGTAAGAGAATTATGCAGTGCTGCCAT
AACCATGAGTGATAACACTGCGGCCAACTTACTTCTGACAACGATCGGAGGACCGAAGGAGCTAACCGCT
TTTTTGCACAACATGGGGGATCATGTAACTCGCCTTGATCGTTGGGAACCGGAGCTGAATGAAGCCATAC
CAAACGACGAGCGTGACACCACGATGCCTGTAGCAATGGCAACAACGTTGCGCAAACTATTAACTGGCGA
ACTACTTACTCTAGCTTCCCGGCAACAATTAATAGACTGGATGGAGGCGGATAAAGTTGCAGGACCACTT
CTGCGCTCGGCCCTTCCGGCTGGCTGGTTTATTGCTGATAAATCTGGAGCCGGTGAGCGTGGGTCTCGCG
GTATCATTGCAGCACTGGGGCCAGATGGTAAGCCCTCCCGTATCGTAGTTATCTACACGACGGGGAGTCA
GGCAACTATGGATGAACGAAATAGACAGATCGCTGAGATAGGTGCCTCACTGATTAAGCATTGGTAACTG
TCAGACCAAGTTTACTCATATATACTTTAGATTGATTTAAAACTTCATTTTTAATTTAAAAGGATCTAGG
TGAAGATCCTTTTTGATAATCTCATGACCAAAATCCCTTAACGTGAGTTTTCGTTCCACTGAGCGTCAGA
CCCCGTAGAAAAGATCAAAGGATCTTC
Features (pLannotate 1.2.2; 30 found; start..end, strand, type, name):
      1..589     +  rep_origin     ori: high-copy-number ColE1/pMB1/pBR322/pUC origin of replication
    772..864     +  CDS            lacI (fragment): lac repressor; lacI; The lac repressor binds to the lac operator to inhibit transcription in E. coli. This inhibition can be relieved by adding lactose or isopropyl-β-D-thiogalactopyranoside (IPTG).
    877..898     +  protein_bind   CAP binding site: CAP binding activates transcription in the presence of cAMP. E. coli catabolite activator protein
    913..943     +  promoter       lac promoter: promoter for the E. coli lac operon
    951..967     +  protein_bind   lac operator: The lac repressor binds to the lac operator to inhibit transcription in E. coli. This inhibition can be relieved by adding lactose or isopropyl-β-D-thiogalactopyranoside (IPTG). lac repressor encoded by lacI
   1012..1030    +  promoter       T3 promoter: promoter for bacteriophage T3 RNA polymerase
   1058..1284    +  promoter       RSV promoter: Rous sarcoma virus enhancer/promoter
   1285..1465    +  LTR            5' LTR (truncated): truncated 5' long terminal repeat (LTR) from HIV-1
   1512..1637    +  misc_feature   HIV-1 Ψ: packaging signal of human immunodeficiency virus type 1
   1621..1984    +  CDS            HIV-1 gag (fragment): gag protein from human immunodeficiency virus 1; gag
   2130..2363    +  misc_feature   RRE: The Rev response element (RRE) of HIV-1 allows for Rev-dependent mRNA export from the nucleus to the cytoplasm.
   2740..2840    +  CDS            Rev (fragment): human immunodeficiency virus 1 (HIV-1) Rev protein; rev; enhances nuclear export of unspliced and incompletely spliced viral mRNAs
   2859..2976    +  misc_feature   cPPT/CTS: central polypurine tract and central termination sequence of HIV-1
   2999..3302    +  enhancer       CMV enhancer: human cytomegalovirus immediate early enhancer
   3303..3506    +  promoter       CMV promoter: human cytomegalovirus (CMV) immediate early promoter
   3642..3685    +  intron         CMV intron (fragment): modified intron A from human cytomegalovirus
   3737..3755    +  promoter       SP6 promoter: promoter for bacteriophage SP6 RNA polymerase
   3759..3796    +  CDS            IgH signal sequence (fragment): signal sequence from the mouse immunoglobulin heavy chain variable region
   3837..4553    +  CDS            EGFP: EGFP is a basic (constitutively fluorescent) green fluorescent protein published in 1996, derived from Aequorea victoria. It is reported to be a rapidly-maturing weak dimer with moderate acid sensitivity.
   4560..5705    +  CDS            MAPT (fragment) (sequence partly withheld): TAU_SPECI - Experimental evidence at protein level: Swiss-Prot protein existence level 1. Promotes microtubule assembly and stability, and might be involved in the establishment and maintenance of neuronal polarity. The C-terminus binds axonal microtubules while the N-terminus binds neural plasma membrane components, suggesting that tau functions as a linker protein between both. Axonal polarity is predetermined by tau localization (in the neuronal cell) in the domain of the cell body defined by the centrosome. The short isoforms allow plasticity of the cytoskeleton whereas the longer isoforms
   5729..6317    +  misc_feature   WPRE: woodchuck hepatitis virus posttranscriptional regulatory element
   6376..6395    +  misc_feature   cPPT/CTS (fragment): central polypurine tract and central termination sequence of HIV-1
   6397..6630    +  LTR            3' LTR (ΔU3): self-inactivating 3' long terminal repeat (LTR) from HIV-1
   6702..6823    +  polyA_signal   SV40 poly(A) signal: SV40 polyadenylation signal
   6863..6998    +  rep_origin     SV40 ori: SV40 origin of replication
   7019..7037    -  promoter       T7 promoter: promoter for bacteriophage T7 RNA polymerase
   7045..7200    +  CDS            lacZα (fragment): LacZα fragment of β-galactosidase; lacZ fragment
   7205..7633    +  rep_origin     f1 ori (sequence partly withheld): f1 bacteriophage origin of replication; arrow indicates direction of (+) strand synthesis
   7686..7790    +  promoter       AmpR promoter: bla
   7791..8651    +  CDS            AmpR: β-lactamase; bla; confers resistance to ampicillin, carbenicillin, and related antibiotics
