[The description below was written by a language model from this plasmid's Addgene catalogue record and pLannotate feature annotations shown in this document.]
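Description:
pLenti-CMV-eGFP-hTau AP-WPRE is an 8,821 nt lentiviral transfer plasmid built on a pLenti backbone for expressing a green-fluorescent human Tau variant in mammalian cells. It is propagated in E. coli as a high-copy plasmid through a ColE1/pUC-type origin and selected with ampicillin via the β-lactamase gene. An f1 origin, remnants of the lac/lacZα region, and T3 and T7 phage promoters are carried over from the cloning backbone. The viral framework has a third-generation, self-inactivating layout. An RSV promoter replaces the U3 region to drive a truncated HIV-1 5' LTR, followed by the Ψ packaging signal with a gag fragment, the Rev response element for Rev-dependent nuclear export of the genomic RNA, and the cPPT/CTS. The 3' LTR carries a ΔU3 deletion, which silences LTR promoter activity after integration. An SV40 polyadenylation signal and SV40 origin lie downstream of it.

The payload sits between the cPPT and the 3' LTR. The CMV immediate-early enhancer and promoter drive an open reading frame in which EGFP is fused to the N terminus of human MAPT (Tau) in its "AP" form. This fusion was derived in part from an earlier pRK5-based EGFP-Tau AP plasmid, which probably accounts for the short CMV intron, SP6 promoter and signal-sequence fragments annotated just upstream of EGFP. The record does not define which changes constitute the AP variant. A WPRE follows the coding sequence to enhance transcript stability and expression. The construct carries no mammalian selection marker, so transduced or transfected cells are identified by EGFP fluorescence, which also reports the localisation of the Tau fusion.
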