Addgene plasmid #233044: pLenti-CMV-eGFP-hTau AP- WPRE
Purpose: To Express a GFP human Tau AP fusion protein from a CMV promoter
Depositing lab: Jonathan Ploski. Depositing organization: Pennsylvania State University, College of Medicine.
Backbone
  Vector backbone: pLenti
  Vector type: Lentiviral
Growth in bacteria
  Bacterial resistance: Ampicillin, 100 μg/mL
  Growth temperature: 37°C
  Growth strain: NEB Stable
  Copy number: High Copy
Gene/Insert
  Gene/Insert name: eGFP-hTau AP fusion
  Species: H. sapiens (human), Synthetic
  Entrez Gene: MAPT (a.k.a. DDPAC, FTD1, FTDP-17, MAPTL, MSTD, MTBT1, MTBT2, PPND, PPP1R103, TAU, Tau-PHF6, tau-40)
  Tag / fusion protein: EGFP (N terminal on insert)
  Cloning method: Unknown
Resource information
  A portion of this plasmid was derived from a plasmid made by: pRK5-EGFP-Tau AP, Addgene plasmid #46905
Terms and licenses: Academic/Nonprofit Terms; Industry Terms: Not Available to Industry
How to cite: pLenti-CMV-eGFP-hTau AP- WPRE was a gift from Jonathan Ploski (Addgene plasmid # 233044 ; http://n2t.net/addgene:233044 ; RRID:Addgene_233044)
